>Addgene plasmid #101788 | pGL4-UPRE-luc2P-Hygro | addgene full sequence | sequence record 194141 | Addgene NGS Result
GGCCTAACTGGCCGGTACCTGAGCTCGCTAGCCTCGAGACAGGTGCTGACGTGGCATTCCTCGAGACAGG
TGCTGACGTGGCATTCCTCGAGACAGGTGCTGACGTGGCATTCAGATCTGGCCTCGGCGGCCAAGCTTAG
ACACTAGAGGGTATATAATGGAAGCTCGACTTCCAGCTTGGCAATCCGGTACTGTTGGTAAAGCCACCAT
GGAAGATGCCAAAAACATTAAGAAGGGCCCAGCGCCATTCTACCCACTCGAAGACGGGACCGCCGGCGAG
CAGCTGCACAAAGCCATGAAGCGCTACGCCCTGGTGCCCGGCACCATCGCCTTTACCGACGCACATATCG
AGGTGGACATTACCTACGCCGAGTACTTCGAGATGAGCGTTCGGCTGGCAGAAGCTATGAAGCGCTATGG
GCTGAATACAAACCATCGGATCGTGGTGTGCAGCGAGAATAGCTTGCAGTTCTTCATGCCCGTGTTGGGT
GCCCTGTTCATCGGTGTGGCTGTGGCCCCAGCTAACGACATCTACAACGAGCGCGAGCTGCTGAACAGCA
TGGGCATCAGCCAGCCCACCGTCGTATTCGTGAGCAAGAAAGGGCTGCAAAAGATCCTCAACGTGCAAAA
GAAGCTACCGATCATACAAAAGATCATCATCATGGATAGCAAGACCGACTACCAGGGCTTCCAAAGCATG
TACACCTTCGTGACTTCCCATTTGCCACCCGGCTTCAACGAGTACGACTTCGTGCCCGAGAGCTTCGACC
GGGACAAAACCATCGCCCTGATCATGAACAGTAGTGGCAGTACCGGATTGCCCAAGGGCGTAGCCCTACC
GCACCGCACCGCTTGTGTCCGATTCAGTCATGCCCGCGACCCCATCTTCGGCAACCAGATCATCCCCGAC
ACCGCTATCCTCAGCGTGGTGCCATTTCACCACGGCTTCGGCATGTTCACCACGCTGGGCTACTTGATCT
GCGGCTTTCGGGTCGTGCTCATGTACCGCTTCGAGGAGGAGCTATTCTTGCGCAGCTTGCAAGACTATAA
GATTCAATCTGCCCTGCTGGTGCCCACACTATTTAGCTTCTTCGCTAAGAGCACTCTCATCGACAAGTAC
GACCTAAGCAACTTGCACGAGATCGCCAGCGGCGGGGCGCCGCTCAGCAAGGAGGTAGGTGAGGCCGTGG
CCAAACGCTTCCACCTACCAGGCATCCGCCAGGGCTACGGCCTGACAGAAACAACCAGCGCCATTCTGAT
CACCCCCGAAGGGGACGACAAGCCTGGCGCAGTAGGCAAGGTGGTGCCCTTCTTCGAGGCTAAGGTGGTG
GACTTGGACACCGGTAAGACACTGGGTGTGAACCAGCGCGGCGAGCTGTGCGTCCGTGGCCCCATGATCA
TGAGCGGCTACGTTAACAACCCCGAGGCTACAAACGCTCTCATCGACAAGGACGGCTGGCTGCACAGCGG
CGACATCGCCTACTGGGACGAGGACGAGCACTTCTTCATCGTGGACCGGCTGAAGAGCCTGATCAAATAC
AAGGGCTACCAGGTAGCCCCAGCCGAACTGGAGAGCATCCTGCTGCAACACCCCAACATCTTCGACGCCG
GGGTCGCCGGCCTGCCCGACGACGATGCCGGCGAGCTGCCCGCCGCAGTCGTCGTGCTGGAACACGGTAA
AACCATGACCGAGAAGGAGATCGTGGACTATGTGGCCAGCCAGGTTACAACCGCCAAGAAGCTGCGCGGT
GGTGTTGTGTTCGTGGACGAGGTGCCTAAAGGACTGACCGGCAAGTTGGACGCCCGCAAGATCCGCGAGA
TTCTCATTAAGGCCAAGAAGGGCGGCAAGATCGCCGTGAATTCTCACGGCTTCCCTCCCGAGGTGGAGGA
GCAGGCCGCCGGCACCCTGCCCATGAGCTGCGCCCAGGAGAGCGGCATGGATAGACACCCTGCTGCTTGC
GCCAGCGCCAGGATCAACGTCTAAGGCCGCGACTCTAGAGTCGGGGCGGCCGGCCGCTTCGAGCAGACAT
GATAAGATACATTGATGAGTTTGGACAAACCACAACTAGAATGCAGTGAAAAAAATGCTTTATTTGTGAA
ATTTGTGATGCTATTGCTTTATTTGTAACCATTATAAGCTGCAATAAACAAGTTAACAACAACAATTGCA
TTCATTTTATGTTTCAGGTTCAGGGGGAGGTGTGGGAGGTTTTTTAAAGCAAGTAAAACCTCTACAAATG
TGGTAAAATCGATAAGGATCCGTTTGCGTATTGGGCGCTCTTCCGCTGATCTGCGCAGCACCATGGCCTG
AAATAACCTCTGAAAGAGGAACTTGGTTAGCTACCTTCTGAGGCGGAAAGAACCAGCTGTGGAATGTGTG
TCAGTTAGGGTGTGGAAAGTCCCCAGGCTCCCCAGCAGGCAGAAGTATGCAAAGCATGCATCTCAATTAG
TCAGCAACCAGGTGTGGAAAGTCCCCAGGCTCCCCAGCAGGCAGAAGTATGCAAAGCATGCATCTCAATT
AGTCAGCAACCATAGTCCCGCCCCTAACTCCGCCCATCCCGCCCCTAACTCCGCCCAGTTCCGCCCATTC
TCCGCCCCATGGCTGACTAATTTTTTTTATTTATGCAGAGGCCGAGGCCGCCTCTGCCTCTGAGCTATTC
CAGAAGTAGTGAGGAGGCTTTTTTGGAGGCCTAGGCTTTTGCAAAAAGCTCGATTCTTCTGACACTAGCG
CCACCATGAAGAAGCCCGAACTCACCGCTACCAGCGTTGAAAAATTTCTCATCGAGAAGTTCGACAGTGT
GAGCGACCTGATGCAGTTGTCGGAGGGCGAAGAGAGCCGAGCCTTCAGCTTCGATGTCGGCGGACGCGGC
TATGTACTGCGGGTGAATAGCTGCGCTGATGGCTTCTACAAAGACCGCTACGTGTACCGCCACTTCGCCA
GCGCTGCACTACCCATCCCCGAAGTGTTGGACATCGGCGAGTTCAGCGAGAGCCTGACATACTGCATCAG
TAGACGCGCCCAAGGCGTTACTCTCCAAGACCTCCCCGAAACAGAGCTGCCTGCTGTGTTACAGCCTGTC
GCCGAAGCTATGGATGCTATTGCCGCCGCCGACCTCAGTCAAACCAGCGGCTTCGGCCCATTCGGGCCCC
AAGGCATCGGCCAGTACACAACCTGGCGGGATTTCATTTGCGCCATTGCTGATCCCCATGTCTACCACTG
GCAGACCGTGATGGACGACACCGTGTCCGCCAGCGTAGCTCAAGCCCTGGACGAACTGATGCTGTGGGCC
GAAGACTGTCCCGAGGTGCGCCACCTCGTCCATGCCGACTTCGGCAGCAACAACGTCCTGACCGACAACG
GCCGCATCACCGCCGTAATCGACTGGTCCGAAGCTATGTTCGGGGACAGTCAGTACGAGGTGGCCAACAT
CTTCTTCTGGCGGCCCTGGCTGGCTTGCATGGAGCAGCAGACTCGCTACTTCGAGCGCCGGCATCCCGAG
CTGGCCGGCAGCCCTCGTCTGCGAGCCTACATGCTGCGCATCGGCCTGGATCAGCTCTACCAGAGCCTCG
TGGACGGCAACTTCGACGATGCTGCCTGGGCTCAAGGCCGCTGCGATGCCATCGTCCGCAGCGGGGCCGG
CACCGTCGGTCGCACACAAATCGCTCGCCGGAGCGCAGCCGTATGGACCGACGGCTGCGTCGAGGTGCTG
GCCGACAGCGGCAACCGCCGGCCCAGTACACGACCGCGCGCTAAGGAGGTAGGTCGAGTTTAAACTCTAG
AACCGGTCATGGCCGCAATAAAATATCTTTATTTTCATTACATCTGTGTGTTGGTTTTTTGTGTGTTCGA
ACTAGATGCTGTCGACCGATGCCCTTGAGAGCCTTCAACCCAGTCAGCTCCTTCCGGTGGGCGCGGGGCA
TGACTATCGTCGCCGCACTTATGACTGTCTTCTTTATCATGCAACTCGTAGGACAGGTGCCGGCAGCGCT
CTTCCGCTTCCTCGCTCACTGACTCGCTGCGCTCGGTCGTTCGGCTGCGGCGAGCGGTATCAGCTCACTC
AAAGGCGGTAATACGGTTATCCACAGAATCAGGGGATAACGCAGGAAAGAACATGTGAGCAAAAGGCCAG
CAAAAGGCCAGGAACCGTAAAAAGGCCGCGTTGCTGGCGTTTTTCCATAGGCTCCGCCCCCCTGACGAGC
ATCACAAAAATCGACGCTCAAGTCAGAGGTGGCGAAACCCGACAGGACTATAAAGATACCAGGCGTTTCC
CCCTGGAAGCTCCCTCGTGCGCTCTCCTGTTCCGACCCTGCCGCTTACCGGATACCTGTCCGCCTTTCTC
CCTTCGGGAAGCGTGGCGCTTTCTCATAGCTCACGCTGTAGGTATCTCAGTTCGGTGTAGGTCGTTCGCT
CCAAGCTGGGCTGTGTGCACGAACCCCCCGTTCAGCCCGACCGCTGCGCCTTATCCGGTAACTATCGTCT
TGAGTCCAACCCGGTAAGACACGACTTATCGCCACTGGCAGCAGCCACTGGTAACAGGATTAGCAGAGCG
AGGTATGTAGGCGGTGCTACAGAGTTCTTGAAGTGGTGGCCTAACTACGGCTACACTAGAAGAACAGTAT
TTGGTATCTGCGCTCTGCTGAAGCCAGTTACCTTCGGAAAAAGAGTTGGTAGCTCTTGATCCGGCAAACA
AACCACCGCTGGTAGCGGTGGTTTTTTTGTTTGCAAGCAGCAGATTACGCGCAGAAAAAAAGGATCTCAA
GAAGATCCTTTGATCTTTTCTACGGGGTCTGACGCTCAGTGGAACGAAAACTCACGTTAAGGGATTTTGG
TCATGAGATTATCAAAAAGGATCTTCACCTAGATCCTTTTAAATTAAAAATGAAGTTTTAAATCAATCTA
AAGTATATATGAGTAAACTTGGTCTGACAGCGGCCGCAAATGCTAAACCACTGCAGTGGTTACCAGTGCT
TGATCAGTGAGGCACCGATCTCAGCGATCTGCCTATTTCGTTCGTCCATAGTGGCCTGACTCCCCGTCGT
GTAGATCACTACGATTCGTGAGGGCTTACCATCAGGCCCCAGCGCAGCAATGATGCCGCGAGAGCCGCGT
TCACCGGCCCCCGATTTGTCAGCAATGAACCAGCCAGCAGGGAGGGCCGAGCGAAGAAGTGGTCCTGCTA
CTTTGTCCGCCTCCATCCAGTCTATGAGCTGCTGTCGTGATGCTAGAGTAAGAAGTTCGCCAGTGAGTAG
TTTCCGAAGAGTTGTGGCCATTGCTACTGGCATCGTGGTATCACGCTCGTCGTTCGGTATGGCTTCGTTC
AACTCTGGTTCCCAGCGGTCAAGCCGGGTCACATGATCACCCATATTATGAAGAAATGCAGTCAGCTCCT
TAGGGCCTCCGATCGTTGTCAGAAGTAAGTTGGCCGCGGTGTTGTCGCTCATGGTAATGGCAGCACTACA
CAATTCTCTTACCGTCATGCCATCCGTAAGATGCTTTTCCGTGACCGGCGAGTACTCAACCAAGTCGTTT
TGTGAGTAGTGTATACGGCGACCAAGCTGCTCTTGCCCGGCGTCTATACGGGACAACACCGCGCCACATA
GCAGTACTTTGAAAGTGCTCATCATCGGGAATCGTTCTTCGGGGCGGAAAGACTCAAGGATCTTGCCGCT
ATTGAGATCCAGTTCGATATAGCCCACTCTTGCACCCAGTTGATCTTCAGCATCTTTTACTTTCACCAGC
GTTTCGGGGTGTGCAAAAACAGGCAAGCAAAATGCCGCAAAGAAGGGAATGAGTGCGACACGAAAATGTT
GGATGCTCATACTCGTCCTTTTTCAATATTATTGAAGCATTTATCAGGGTTACTAGTACGTCTCTCAAGG
ATAAGTAAGTAATATTAAGGTACGGGAGGTATTGGACAGGCCGCAATAAAATATCTTTATTTTCATTACA
TCTGTGTGTTGGTTTTTTGTGTGAATCGATAGTACTAACATACGCTCTCCATCAAAACAAAACGAAACAA
AACAAACTAGCAAAATAGGCTGTCCCCAGTGCAAGTGCAGGTGCCAGAACATTTCTCT
Features (pLannotate 1.2.2; 14 found; start..end, strand, type, name):
    145..176     +  promoter       minP: minimal TATA-box promoter with low basal activity
    209..1858    +  CDS            luciferase: firefly luciferase synthetic luc2 version of the luciferase gene
   1862..1981    +  CDS            hPEST: PEST degradation sequence from mouse ornithine decarboxylase human codon-optimized
   2033..2154    -  polyA_signal   SV40 poly(A) signal: SV40 polyadenylation signal
   2180..2311    -  CDS            LT_SV40 (fragment): Experimental evidence at protein level: Swiss-Prot protein existence level 1. Isoform 17kT antigen targets host RBL2 for degradation and promotes cell proliferation. Transactivates host cyclin A promoter through its J domain. From Simian virus 40 (SV40).
   2348..2705    +  promoter       SV40 promoter: SV40 enhancer and early promoter
   2736..3773    +  CDS            HygR: hygromycin B phosphotransferase confers resistance to hygromycin
   3797..3845    +  polyA_signal   poly(A) signal: synthetic polyadenylation signal
   3861..3992    +  CDS            TcR (fragment): tetracycline efflux protein; tet; confers resistance to tetracycline
   4172..4760    -  rep_origin     ori: high-copy-number ColE1/pMB1/pBR322/pUC origin of replication
   4960..5820    -  CDS            AmpR: β-lactamase confers resistance to ampicillin, carbenicillin, and related antibiotics
   5821..5862    -  promoter       AmpR promoter (fragment): bla
   5925..5973    +  polyA_signal   poly(A) signal: synthetic polyadenylation signal
   5987..6078    +  misc_feature   pause site: RNA polymerase II transcriptional pause signal from the human α2 globin gene
