[The description below was written by a language model from this plasmid's Addgene catalogue record and pLannotate feature annotations shown in this document.]
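Description:
pGL4-UPRE-luc2P-Hygro is a mammalian luciferase reporter plasmid built on the Promega pGL4.29 backbone, designed to report transcriptional activity driven through the unfolded protein response element (UPRE). It is maintained in E. coli as a high-copy plasmid through a ColE1/pUC-type origin and selected with ampicillin via the β-lactamase gene. For mammalian cells it carries a hygromycin B phosphotransferase cassette under the SV40 enhancer/early promoter with a synthetic polyadenylation signal, which allows selection of stably transfected lines as well as transient use.

The insert is a synthetic 87 bp fragment containing three tandem UPRE repeats, cloned between NheI and BglII sites that remain intact. According to the record it sits upstream of minP, a minimal TATA-box promoter with low basal activity, so reporter transcription depends largely on factors binding the UPRE repeats; the repeats themselves were not picked up as a feature in the automated annotation. The minimal promoter drives luc2, a synthetic version of firefly luciferase, fused at its C terminus to a human codon-optimized PEST degradation sequence from mouse ornithine decarboxylase (together luc2P). This destabilizes the enzyme so that signal tracks changes in transcription more closely. An SV40 poly(A) signal follows the reporter. A synthetic poly(A) signal and an RNA polymerase II pause site from the human α2 globin gene lie upstream of the response element region, reducing background from read-through transcription originating in the backbone. Short annotated fragments of SV40 large T antigen and a tetracycline resistance gene appear to be backbone remnants rather than functional genes. The construct is used to monitor endoplasmic reticulum stress and unfolded protein response signalling in luciferase assays.
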