Addgene plasmid #101788: pGL4-UPRE-luc2P-Hygro
Purpose: Luciferase reporter plasmid containing three tandem repeats of the unfolded protein response element (UPRE)
Depositing lab: Seiichi Oyadomari. Depositing organization: Tokushima University. Publication: Dkk3/REIC, an N-glycosylated Protein, Is a Physiological Endoplasmic Reticulum Stress Inducer in the Mouse Adrenal Gland. Fujita H, Bando T, Oyadomari S, Ochiai K, Watanabe M, Kumon H, Ohuchi H. Acta Med Okayama. 2020 Jun;74(3):199-208. doi: 10.18926/AMO/59950. PubMed 32577017.
Backbone
  Vector backbone: pGL4.29
  Backbone manufacturer: Promega
  Vector type: Mammalian Expression, Luciferase
  Selectable markers: Hygromycin
Growth in bacteria
  Bacterial resistance: Ampicillin, 100 μg/mL
  Growth temperature: 37°C
  Growth strain: DH5alpha
  Copy number: High Copy
Gene/Insert
  Gene/Insert name: 3xUPRE
  Species: Synthetic
  Insert size (bp): 87
  Promoter: minimal TATA-box promoter with low basal activity
  Tag / fusion protein: Luciferase (C terminal on backbone)
  Cloning method: Restriction Enzyme; 5′ cloning site NheI (not destroyed); 3′ cloning site BglII (not destroyed)
  Sequencing primers: 5′ ctaactggccggtacctgag; 3′ aacagtaccggattgccaag
Terms and licenses: Academic/Nonprofit Terms; Industry Terms: Not Available to Industry
How to cite: pGL4-UPRE-luc2P-Hygro was a gift from Seiichi Oyadomari (Addgene plasmid # 101788 ; http://n2t.net/addgene:101788 ; RRID:Addgene_101788)
